>Addgene plasmid #23943 | pDONR223-PTK7 | addgene full sequence | sequence record 275219 | Addgene NGS Result
CAAATAATGATTTTATTTTGACTGATAGTGACCTGTTCGTTGCAACAAATTGATAAGCAATGCTTTCTTA
TAATGCCAACTTTGTACAAGAAAGTTGGCACCATGGGAGCTGCGCGGGGATCCCCGGCCAGACCCCGCCG
GTTGCCTCTGCTCAGCGTCCTGCTGCTGCCGCTGCTGGGCGGTACCCAGACAGCCATTGTCTTCATCAAG
CAGCCGTCCTCCCAGGATGCACTGCAGGGGCGCCGGGCGCTGCTTCGCTGTGAGGTTGAGGCTCCGGGCC
CGGTACATGTGTACTGGCTGCTCGATGGGGCCCCTGTCCAGGACACGGAACGGCGTTTCGCCCAGGGCAG
CAGCCTGAGCTTTGCAGCTGTGGACCGGCTGCAGGACTCTGGCACCTTCCAGTGTGTGGCTCGGGATGAT
GTCACTGGAGAAGAAGCCCGCAGTGCCAACGCCTCCTTCAACATCAAATGGATTGAGGCAGGTCCTGTGG
TCCTGAAGCATCCAGCCTCGGAAGCTGAGATCCAGCCACAGACCCAGGTCACACTTCGTTGCCACATTGA
TGGGCACCCTCGGCCCACCTACCAATGGTTCCGAGATGGGACCCCCCTTTCTGATGGTCAGAGCAACCAC
ACAGTCAGCAGCAAGGAGCGGAACCTGACGCTCCGGCCAGCTGGTCCTGAGCATAGTGGGCTGTATTCCT
GCTGCGCCCACAGTGCTTTTGGCCAGGCTTGCAGCAGCCAGAACTTCACCTTGAGCATTGCTGATGAAAG
CTTTGCCAGGGTGGTGCTGGCACCCCAGGACGTGGTAGTAGCGAGGTATGAGGAGGCCATGTTCCATTGC
CAGTTCTCAGCCCAGCCACCCCCGAGCCTGCAGTGGCTCTTTGAGGATGAGACTCCCATCACTAACCGCA
GTCGCCCCCCACACCTCCGCAGAGCCACAGTGTTTGCCAACGGGTCTCTGCTGCTGACCCAGGTCCGGCC
ACGCAATGCAGGGATCTACCGCTGCATTGGCCAGGGGCAGAGGGGCCCACCCATCATCCTGGAAGCCACA
CTTCACCTAGCAGAGATTGAAGACATGCCGCTATTTGAGCCACGGGTGTTTACAGCTGGCAGCGAGGAGC
GTGTGACCTGCCTTCCCCCCAAGGGTCTGCCAGAGCCCAGCGTGTGGTGGGAGCACGCGGGAGTCCGGCT
GCCCACCCATGGCAGGGTCTACCAGAAGGGCCACGAGCTGGTGTTGGCCAATATTGCTGAAAGTGATGCT
GGTGTCTACACCTGCCACGCGGCCAACCTGGCTGGTCAGCGGAGACAGGATGTCAACATCACTGTGGCCA
CTGTGCCCTCCTGGCTGAAGAAGCCCCAAGACAGCCAGCTGGAGGAGGGCAAACCCGGCTACTTGGATTG
CCTGACCCAGGCCACACCAAAACCTACAGTTGTCTGGTACAGAAACCAGATGCTCATCTCAGAGGACTCA
CGGTTCGAGGTCTTCAAGAATGGGACCTTGCGCATCAACAGCGTGGAGGTGTATGATGGGACATGGTACC
GTTGTATGAGCAGCACCCCAGCCGGCAGCATCGAGGCGCAAGCCCGTGTCCAAGTGCTGGAAAAGCTCAA
GTTCACACCACCACCCCAGCCACAGCAGTGCATGGAGTTTGACAAGGAGGCCACGGTGCCCTGTTCAGCC
ACAGGCCGAGAGAAGCCCACTATTAAGTGGGAACGGGCAGATGGGAGCAGCCTCCCAGAGTGGGTGACAG
ACAACGCTGGGACCCTGCATTTTGCCCGGGTGACTCGAGATGACGCTGGCAACTACACTTGCATTGCCTC
CAACGGGCCGCAGGGCCAGATTCGTGCCCATGTCCAGCTCACTGTGGCAGTTTTTATCACCTTCAAAGTG
GAACCAGAGCGTACGACTGTGTACCAGGGCCACACAGCCCTACTGCAGTGCGAGGCCCAGGGGGACCCCA
AGCCGCTGATTCAGTGGAAAGGCAAGGACCGCATCCTGGACCCCACCAAGCTGGGACCCAGGATGCACAT
CTTCCAGAATGGCTCCCTGGTGATCCATGACGTGGCCCCTGAGGACTCAGGCCGCTACACCTGCATTGCA
GGCAACAGCTGCAACATCAAGCACACGGAGGCCCCCCTCTATGTCGTGGACAAGCCTGTGCCGGAGGAGT
CGGAGGGCCCTGGCAGCCCTCCCCCCTACAAGATGATCCAGACCATTGGGTTGTCGGTGGGTGCCGCTGT
GGCCTACATCATTGCCGTGCTGGGCCTCATGTTCTACTGCAAGAAGCGCTGCAAAGCCAAGCGGCTGCAG
AAGCAGCCCGAGGGCGAGGAGCCAGAGATGGAATGCCTCAACGGTGGGCCTTTGCAGAACGGGCAGCCCT
CAGCAGAGATCCAAGAAGAAGTGGCCTTGACCAGCTTGGGCTCCGGCCCCGCGGCCACCAACAAACGCCA
CAGCACAAGTGATAAGATGCACTTCCCACGGTCTAGCCTGCAGCCCATCACCACGCTGGGGAAGAGTGAG
TTTGGGGAGGTGTTCCTGGCAAAGGCTCAGGGCTTGGAGGAGGGAGTGGCAGAGACCCTGGTACTTGTGA
AGAGCCTGCAGAGCAAGGATGAGCAGCAGCAGCTGGACTTCCGGAGGGAGTTGGAGATGTTTGGGAAGCT
GAACCACGCCAACGTGGTGCGGCTCCTGGGGCTGTGCCGGGAGGCTGAGCCCCACTACATGGTGCTGGAA
TATGTGGATCTGGGAGACCTCAAGCAGTTCCTGAGGATTTCCAAGAGCAAGGATGAAAAATTGAAGTCAC
AGCCCCTCAGCACCAAGCAGAAGGTGGCCCTATGCACCCAGGTAGCCCTGGGCATGGAGCACCTGTCCAA
CAACCGCTTTGTGCATAAGGACTTGGCTGCGCGTAACTGCCTGGTCAGTGCCCAGAGACAAGTGAAGGTG
TCTGCCCTGGGCCTCAGCAAGGATGTGTACAACAGTGAGTACTACCACTTCCGCCAGGCCTGGGTGCCGC
TGCGCTGGATGTCCCCCGAGGCCATCCTGGAGGGTGACTTCTCTACCAAGTCTGATGTCTGGGCCTTCGG
TGTGCTGATGTGGGAAGTGTTTACACATGGAGAGATGCCCCATGGTGGGCAGGCAGATGATGAAGTACTG
GCAGATTTGCAGGCTGGGAAGGCTAGACTTCCTCAGCCCGAGGGCTGCCCTTCCAAACTCTATCGGCTGA
TGCAGCGCTGCTGGGCCCTCAGCCCCAAGGACCGGCCCTCCTTCAGTGAGATTGCCAGCGCCCTGGGAGA
CAGCACCGTGGACAGCAAGCCGTAGCCAACTTTCTTGTACAAAGTTGGCATTATAAAAAAGCATTGCTCA
TCAATTTGTTGCAACGAACAGGTCACTATCAGTCAAAATAAAATCATTATTTGGGGCCCGAGCTTAAGAC
TGGCCGTCGTTTTACAACGTCGTGACTGGGAAAACATCCATGCTAGCGTTAACGCGAGAGTAGGGAACTG
CCAGGCATCAAATAAAACGAAAGGCTCAGTCGGAAGACTGGGCCTTTCGTTTTATCTGTTGTTTGTCGGT
GAACGCTCTCCTGAGTAGGACAAATCCGCCGGGAGCGGATTTGAACGTTGTGAAGCAACGGCCCGGAGGG
TGGCGGGCAGGACGCCCGCCATAAACTGCCAGGCATCAAACTAAGCAGAAGGCCATCCTGACGGATGGCC
TTTTTGCGTTTCTACAAACTCTTCCTGGCTAGCGGTACGCGTATTAATTGCGTTGCGCTCACTGCCCGCT
TTCCAGTCGGGAAACCTGTCGTGCCAGCTGCATTAATGAATCGGCCAACGCGCGGGGAGAGGCGGTTTGC
GTATTGGGCGCTCTTCCGCTTCCTCGCTCACTGACTCGCTGCGCTCGGTCGTTCGGCTGCGGCGAGCGGT
ATCAGCTCACTCAAAGGCGGTAATACGGTTATCCACAGAATCAGGGGATAACGCAGGAAAGAACATGTGA
GCAAAAGGCCAGCAAAAGGCCAGGAACCGTAAAAAGGCCGCGTTGCTGGCGTTTTTCCATAGGCTCCGCC
CCCCTGACGAGCATCACAAAAATCGACGCTCAAGTCAGAGGTGGCGAAACCCGACAGGACTATAAAGATA
CCAGGCGTTTCCCCCTGGAAGCTCCCTCGTGCGCTCTCCTGTTCCGACCCTGCCGCTTACCGGATACCTG
TCCGCCTTTCTCCCTTCGGGAAGCGTGGCGCTTTCTCATAGCTCACGCTGTAGGTATCTCAGTTCGGTGT
AGGTCGTTCGCTCCAAGCTGGGCTGTGTGCACGAACCCCCCGTTCAGCCCGACCGCTGCGCCTTATCCGG
TAACTATCGTCTTGAGTCCAACCCGGTAAGACACGACTTATCGCCACTGGCAGCAGCCACTGGTAACAGG
ATTAGCAGAGCGAGGTATGTAGGCGGTGCTACAGAGTTCTTGAAGTGGTGGCCTAACTACGGCTACACTA
GAAGAACAGTATTTGGTATCTGCGCTCTGCTGAAGCCAGTTACCTTCGGAAAAAGAGTTGGTAGCTCTTG
ATCCGGCAAACAAACCACCGCTGGTAGCGGTGGTTTTTTTGTTTGCAAGCAGCAGATTACGCGCAGAAAA
AAAGGATCTCAAGAAGATCCTTTGATCTTTTCTACGGGGTCTGACGCTCAGTGGAACGACGCGTAACTCA
CGTTAAGGGATTTTGGTCATGGGTGGCTCGAGGGTTATTTGCCGACTACCTTGGTGATCTCGCCTTTCAC
GTAGTGGACAAATTCTTCCAACTGATCTGCGCGCGAGGCCAAGCGATCTTCTTCTTGTCCAAGATAAGCC
TGTCTAGCTTCAAGTATGACGGGCTGATACTGGGCCGGCAGGCGCTCCATTGCCCAGTCGGCAGCGACAT
CCTTCGGCGCGATTTTGCCGGTTACTGCGCTGTACCAAATGCGGGACAACGTAAGCACTACATTTCGCTC
ATCGCCAGCCCAGTCGGGCGGCGAGTTCCATAGCGTTAAGGTTTCATTTAGCGCCTCAAATAGATCCTGT
TCAGGAACCGGATCAAAGAGTTCCTCCGCCGCTGGACCTACCAAGGCAACGCTATGTTCTCTTGCTTTTG
TCAGCAAGATAGCCAGATCAATGTCGATCGTGGCTGGCTCGAAGATACCTGCAAGAATGTCATTGCGCTG
CCATTCTCCAAATTGCAGTTCGCGCTTAGCTGGATAACGCCACGGAATGATGTCGTCGTGCACAACAATG
GTGACTTCTACAGCGCGGAGAATCTCGCTCTCTCCAGGGGAAGCCGAAGTTTCCAAAAGGTCGTTGATCA
AAGCTCGCCGCGTTGTTTCATCAAGCCTTACGGTCACCGTAACCAGCAAATCAATATCACTGTGTGGCTT
CAGGCCGCCATCCACTGCGGAGCCGTACAAATGTACGGCCAGCAACGTCGGTTCGAGATGGCGCTCGATG
ACGCCAACTACCTCTGATAGTTGAGTCGATACTTCGGCGATCACCGCTTCCCTCATAATGTTTAACTTTG
TTTTAGGGCGACTGCCCTGCTGCGTAACATCGTTGCTGCTCCATAACATCAAACATCGACCCACGGCGTA
ACGCGCTTGCTGCTTGGATGCCCGAGGCATAGACTGTACCCCAAAAAAACAGTCATAACAAGCCATGAAA
ACCGCCACTGCGCCGTTACCACCGCTGCGTTCGGTCAAGGTTCTGGACCAGTTGCGTGAGCGCATACGCT
ACTTGCATTACAGCTTACGAACCGAACAGGCTTATGTCCACTGGGTTCGTGCCTTCATCCGTTTCCACGG
TGTGCGTCACCCGGCAACCTTGGGTAGCAGCGAAGTCGAGGCATTTCTGTCCTGGCTGGTCTAGAGGAGG
CATGATGATATATTTTTATCTTGTGCAATGTAACATCAGAGATTTTGAGACACGGGCCAGAGCTGCCAGG
AAACAGCTATGACCATGTAATACGACTCACTATAGGGGATATCAGCTGGATGG
Features (pLannotate 1.2.2; 12 found; start..end, strand, type, name):
      2..97      +  protein_bind   attL3: mutant version of attL; recombination site for the Gateway® LR reaction LR Clonase™
    103..3312    +  CDS            PTK7: PTK7_HUMAN - Also known as CCK4. Experimental evidence at protein level: Swiss-Prot protein existence level 1. Inactive tyrosine kinase involved in Wnt signaling pathway. Component of both the non-canonical (also known as the Wnt/planar cell polarity signaling) and the canonical Wnt signaling pathway. Functions in cell adhesion, cell migration, cell polarity, proliferation, actin cytoskeleton reorganization and apoptosis. Has a role in embryogenesis, epithelial tissue organization and angiogenesis. From Homo sapiens (Human).
   3317..3412    -  protein_bind   attL3: mutant version of attL; recombination site for the Gateway® LR reaction LR Clonase™
   3429..3465    +  CDS            lacZα (fragment): LacZα fragment of β-galactosidase; lacZ fragment
   3512..3555    -  terminator     rrnB T1 terminator: Escherichia coli rrnB; transcription terminator T1 from the E. coli rrnB gene
   3687..3714    +  terminator     rrnB T2 terminator: transcription terminator T2 from the E. coli rrnB gene
   3769..3861    -  CDS            lacI (fragment): lac repressor; lacI; The lac repressor binds to the lac operator to inhibit transcription in E. coli. This inhibition can be relieved by adding lactose or isopropyl-β-D-thiogalactopyranoside (IPTG).
   4044..4632    -  rep_origin     ori: high-copy-number ColE1/pMB1/pBR322/pUC origin of replication
   4725..5516    -  CDS            SmR: aminoglycoside adenylyltransferase (Murphy, 1985); aadA; confers resistance to spectinomycin and streptomycin
   5523..5579    -  CDS            GmR (fragment): gentamycin acetyltransferase; aacC1; confers resistance to gentamycin
   5755..5778    -  promoter       Pc promoter (fragment): intI1 (promoter lies within the coding sequence); class 1 integron promoter
   5968..5986    +  promoter       T7 promoter: promoter for bacteriophage T7 RNA polymerase
