[The description below was written by a language model from this plasmid's Addgene catalogue record and pLannotate feature annotations shown in this document.]
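Description:
pDONR223-PTK7 is a Gateway entry clone built in the Invitrogen pDONR223 donor backbone, carrying the human PTK7 (protein tyrosine kinase 7, also called CCK-4) open reading frame. It is a bacterial propagation plasmid rather than an expression vector. It replicates in E. coli from a high-copy ColE1/pUC-type origin and is selected with spectinomycin through the aadA (SmR) aminoglycoside adenylyltransferase gene, which appears to be driven by a fragment of the class 1 integron Pc promoter. The sequenced record is about 6.0 kb. That is smaller than the listed empty backbone plus insert, as expected because the BP reaction replaces the donor vector's original cassette with the ORF.

The PTK7 coding sequence of roughly 3.2 kb is flanked on both sides by attL recombination sites in opposite orientations. The annotation software labels both as an attL mutant variant. These sites allow an LR Clonase reaction to move the ORF directionally into any compatible destination vector. According to the annotation, PTK7 encodes a catalytically inactive receptor tyrosine kinase involved in canonical and non-canonical (planar cell polarity) Wnt signalling, cell adhesion, migration and polarity. The depositor notes that the ORF retains its stop codon, so it is suited to native or N-terminally tagged expression, not C-terminal fusions. No eukaryotic promoter is present. The backbone carries rrnB T1 and T2 terminators, which insulate the insert from read-through transcription, along with a T7 promoter and residual lacZα, lacI and GmR fragments. The clone belongs to a kinase ORF collection used in gain-of-function drug-resistance screening, and the depositors point to separately available pLX-series lentiviral destination vectors for mammalian expression.
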