Addgene plasmid #23943: pDONR223-PTK7
Depositing lab: William Hahn & David Root. Depositing organization: Dana-Farber Cancer Institute. Publication: COT drives resistance to RAF inhibition through MAP kinase pathway reactivation. Johannessen CM, Boehm JS, Kim SY, Thomas SR, Wardwell L, Johnson LA, Emery CM, Stransky N, Cogdill AP, Barretina J, Caponigro G, Hieronymus H, Murray RR, Salehi-Ashtiani K, Hill DE, Vidal M, Zhao JJ, Yang X, Alkan O, Kim S, Harris JL, Wilson CJ, Myer VE, Finan PM, Root DE, Roberts TM, Golub T, Flaherty KT, Dummer R, Weber BL, Sellers WR, Schlegel R, Wargo JA, Hahn WC, Garraway LA. Nature. 2010 Dec 16;468(7326):968-72. doi: 10.1038/nature09627 PubMed 21107320.
Backbone
  Vector backbone: pDONR223
  Backbone manufacturer: Invitrogen
  Backbone size w/o insert (bp): 5005
  Vector type: Gateway Donor vector
Growth in bacteria
  Bacterial resistance: Spectinomycin, 50 μg/mL
  Growth temperature: 37°C
  Growth strain: DH5alpha
  Copy number: High Copy
Gene/Insert
  Gene/Insert name: PTK7 (alt name: PTK7 protein tyrosine kinase 7)
  Species: H. sapiens (human)
  Insert size (bp): 3213
  Entrez Gene: PTK7 (a.k.a. CCK-4, CCK4)
  Cloning method: Gateway Cloning
  Sequencing primers: 5′ M13rev; 3′ M13pUC-fwd
Terms and licenses: Academic/Nonprofit Terms; Industry Terms: Not Available to Industry
Depositor comments: The ORF has a Stop codon. A set of 4 custom lentiviral vectors is available (pLX301 http://www.addgene.org/25895 , pLX302 http://www.addgene.org/25896 , pLX303 http://www.addgene.org/25897 , pLX304 http://www.addgene.org/25890 ) to be used to express these ORFs in mammalian cells. These plasmids are not included in the kit and must be ordered separately.
How to cite: pDONR223-PTK7 was a gift from William Hahn & David Root (Addgene plasmid # 23943 ; http://n2t.net/addgene:23943 ; RRID:Addgene_23943)
