>Addgene plasmid #23943 | pDONR223-PTK7 | addgene partial sequence | sequence record 29782 | 23943 with M13pUC-fwd
TCGGGCCCAATAATGATTTTATTTTGACTGATAGTGACCTGTTCGTTGCAACAAATTGATGAGCAATGCT
TTTTTATAATGCCAACTTTGTACAAGAAAGTTGGCTACGGCTTGCTGTCCACGGTGCTGTCTCCCAGGGC
GCTGGCAATCTCACTGAAGGAGGGCCGGTCCTTGGGGCTGAGGGCCCAGCAGCGCTGCATCAGCCGATAG
AGTTTGGAAGGGCAGCCCTCGGGCTGAGGAAGTCTAGCCTTCCCAGCCTGCAAATCTGCCAGTACTTCAT
CATCTGCCTGCCCACCATGGGGCATCTCTCCATGTGTAAACACTTCCCACATCAGCACACCGAAGGCCCA
GACATCAGACTTGGTAGAGAAGTCACCCTCCAGGATGGCCTCGGGGGACATCCAGCGCAGCGGCACCCAG
GCCTGGCGGAAGTGGTAGTACTCACTGTTGTACACATCCTTGCTGAGGCCCAGGGCAGACACCTTCACTT
GTCTCTGGGCACTGACCAGGCAGTTACGCGCAGCCAAGTCCTTATGCACAAAGCGGTTGTTGGACAGGTG
CTCCA
